Addgene plasmid #127597: pRS416-PTEF1-MCP-no_intron
Purpose: low-copy URA-selectable plasmid, 1xFLAG-MCP under TEF1 promoter
Depositing lab: David Bartel. Depositing organization: Whitehead Institute for Biomedical Research. Publication: Excised linear introns regulate growth in yeast. Morgan JT, Fink GR, Bartel DP. Nature. 2019 Jan;565(7741):606-611. doi: 10.1038/s41586-018-0828-1. Epub 2019 Jan 16. PubMed 30651636.
Backbone
  Vector backbone: pRS416
  Backbone size w/o insert (bp): 4803
  Total vector size (bp): 5877
  Modifications to backbone: MCS locus replaced with 3xFLAG-MCP expression cassette
  Vector type: Yeast Expression
  Selectable markers: URA3
Growth in bacteria
  Bacterial resistance: Ampicillin, 100 μg/mL
  Growth temperature: 37°C
  Growth strain: DH5alpha
  Copy number: Unknown
Gene/Insert
  Gene/Insert name: 1xFLAG-MCP expression cassette
  Species: S. cerevisiae (budding yeast)
  Insert size (bp): 1074
Terms and licenses: Academic/Nonprofit Terms; Industry Terms: Not Available to Industry
How to cite: pRS416-PTEF1-MCP-no_intron was a gift from David Bartel (Addgene plasmid # 127597 ; http://n2t.net/addgene:127597 ; RRID:Addgene_127597)
