[The description below was written by a language model from this plasmid's Addgene catalogue record and the feature table of its GenBank file.]
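Description:
pRS416-PTEF1-MCP-no_intron is a low-copy yeast expression plasmid built on the pRS416 shuttle backbone for use in Saccharomyces cerevisiae. In yeast it is maintained through a CEN6/ARS element, which keeps it at roughly chromosomal copy number and promotes stable segregation. It is selected through the URA3 marker, which complements uracil auxotrophy and can be counterselected with 5-FOA. In E. coli it replicates from a high-copy ColE1/pUC-type origin and is selected with ampicillin via the bla gene. An f1 origin from the parental vector is also present.

The multiple cloning site has been replaced by an expression cassette of about 1.1 kb. In it, the constitutive S. cerevisiae TEF1 promoter drives a FLAG-tagged MCP open reading frame, and transcription ends at the CYC1 terminator. MCP is not expanded in the record, but this abbreviation usually refers to the MS2 bacteriophage coat protein, which binds MS2 RNA hairpins. The feature table annotates only the FLAG epitope at the start of the coding region, and the MCP portion between the tag and the terminator is left unannotated. The record is inconsistent about the tag. The purpose and insert fields say 1xFLAG, and a single annotated FLAG feature agrees with them, whereas the backbone-modification field says 3xFLAG. The stated total size also differs slightly from the length of the held sequence. T7 and T3 promoters and M13 primer sites remaining from the pRS polylinker flank the cassette.

The "no_intron" name suggests an intronless version of the MCP cassette, probably a counterpart to intron-containing constructs from the associated study of excised linear introns in yeast, though the record does not describe its specific experimental role.
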