LOCUS       Exported 5865 bp ds-DNA circular SYN 13-MAY-2021
DEFINITION  low-copy URA-selectable plasmid, 1xFLAG-MCP under TEF1 promoter.
ACCESSION   .
VERSION     .
KEYWORDS    pRS416-PTEF1-MCP-no_intron
SOURCE      synthetic DNA construct
  ORGANISM  synthetic DNA construct
REFERENCE   1 (bases 1 to 5865)
  AUTHORS   Morgan JT, Fink GR, Bartel DP
  TITLE     Excised linear introns regulate growth in yeast.
  JOURNAL   Nature. 2019 Jan;565(7741):606-611. doi: 10.1038/s41586-018-0828-1.
            Epub 2019 Jan 16.
  PUBMED    30651636
REFERENCE   2 (bases 1 to 5865)
  AUTHORS   .
  TITLE     Direct Submission
  JOURNAL   Exported May 13, 2021 from SnapGene Server 1.1.58
            http://www.snapgene.com
FEATURES             Location/Qualifiers
     source          1..5865
                     /organism="synthetic DNA construct"
                     /mol_type="other DNA"
     primer_bind     51..73
                     /label=M13/pUC Forward
                     /note="In lacZ gene"
     primer_bind     65..82
                     /label=M13 Forward
                     /note="In lacZ gene. Also called M13-F20 or M13 (-21)
                     Forward"
     primer_bind     66..82
                     /label=M13 fwd
                     /note="common sequencing primer, one of multiple similar
                     variants"
     primer_bind     92..111
                     /label=T7
                     /note="T7 promoter, forward primer"
     promoter        92..110
                     /label=T7 promoter
                     /note="promoter for bacteriophage T7 RNA polymerase"
     promoter        124..522
                     /gene="S. cerevisiae TEF1"
                     /label=TEF1 promoter
                     /note="promoter for EF-1-alpha"
     CDS             541..564
                     /codon_start=1
                     /product="FLAG(R) epitope tag, followed by an enterokinase
                     cleavage site"
                     /label=FLAG
                     /translation="DYKDDDDK"
     primer_bind     complement(967..985)
                     /label=CYC1
                     /note="CYC1 transcription termination signal, reverse
                     primer"
     terminator      997..1186
                     /gene="S. cerevisiae CYC1"
                     /label=CYC1 terminator
                     /note="transcription terminator for CYC1"
     primer_bind     complement(1211..1231)
                     /label=T3
                     /note="T3 promoter, forward primer"
     promoter        complement(1211..1229)
                     /label=T3 promoter
                     /note="promoter for bacteriophage T3 RNA polymerase"
     primer_bind     complement(1250..1266)
                     /label=M13 rev
                     /note="common sequencing primer, one of multiple similar
                     variants"
     primer_bind     complement(1250..1266)
                     /label=M13 Reverse
                     /note="In lacZ gene. Also called M13-rev"
     primer_bind     complement(1263..1285)
                     /label=M13/pUC Reverse
                     /note="In lacZ gene"
     protein_bind    1274..1290
                     /label=lac operator
                     /bound_moiety="lac repressor encoded by lacI"
                     /note="The lac repressor binds to the lac operator to
                     inhibit transcription in E. coli. This inhibition can be
                     relieved by adding lactose or
                     isopropyl-beta-D-thiogalactopyranoside (IPTG)."
     promoter        complement(1298..1328)
                     /label=lac promoter
                     /note="promoter for the E. coli lac operon"
     protein_bind    1343..1364
                     /label=CAP binding site
                     /bound_moiety="E. coli catabolite activator protein"
                     /note="CAP binding activates transcription in the presence
                     of cAMP."
     primer_bind     complement(1481..1498)
                     /label=L4440
                     /note="L4440 vector, forward primer"
     rep_origin      complement(1652..2240)
                     /direction=LEFT
                     /label=ori
                     /note="high-copy-number ColE1/pMB1/pBR322/pUC origin of
                     replication"
     primer_bind     complement(1732..1751)
                     /label=pBR322ori-F
                     /note="pBR322 origin, forward primer"
     CDS             complement(2411..3271)
                     /codon_start=1
                     /gene="bla"
                     /product="beta-lactamase"
                     /label=AmpR
                     /note="confers resistance to ampicillin, carbenicillin, and
                     related antibiotics"
                     /translation="MSIQHFRVALIPFFAAFCLPVFAHPETLVKVKDAEDQLGARVGYI
                     ELDLNSGKILESFRPEERFPMMSTFKVLLCGAVLSRIDAGQEQLGRRIHYSQNDLVEYS
                     PVTEKHLTDGMTVRELCSAAITMSDNTAANLLLTTIGGPKELTAFLHNMGDHVTRLDRW
                     EPELNEAIPNDERDTTMPVAMATTLRKLLTGELLTLASRQQLIDWMEADKVAGPLLRSA
                     LPAGWFIADKSGAGERGSRGIIAALGPDGKPSRIVVIYTTGSQATMDERNRQIAEIGAS
                     LIKHW"
     primer_bind     3034..3053
                     /label=Amp-R
                     /note="Ampicillin resistance gene, reverse primer"
     promoter        complement(3272..3376)
                     /gene="bla"
                     /label=AmpR promoter
     misc_feature    3413..3916
                     /label=CEN/ARS
                     /note="S. cerevisiae CEN6 centromere fused to an
                     autonomously replicating sequence"
     primer_bind     3957..3975
                     /label=pBRforEco
                     /note="pBR322 vectors, upsteam of EcoRI site, forward
                     primer"
     primer_bind     complement(4017..4039)
                     /label=pGEX 3'
                     /note="pGEX vectors, reverse primer"
     primer_bind     4142..4161
                     /label=pRS-marker
                     /note="pRS vectors, use to sequence yeast selectable
                     marker"
     promoter        4185..4400
                     /gene="S. cerevisiae URA3"
                     /label=URA3 promoter
     CDS             4401..5204
                     /codon_start=1
                     /gene="S. cerevisiae URA3"
                     /product="orotidine-5'-phosphate decarboxylase, required
                     for uracil biosynthesis"
                     /label=URA3
                     /note="yeast auxotrophic marker, counterselectable with
                     5-fluoroorotic acid (5-FOA)"
                     /translation="MSKATYKERAATHPSPVAAKLFNIMHEKQTNLCASLDVRTTKELL
                     ELVEALGPKICLLKTHVDILTDFSMEGTVKPLKALSAKYNFLLFEDRKFADIGNTVKLQ
                     YSAGVYRIAEWADITNAHGVVGPGIVSGLKQAAEEVTKEPRGLLMLAELSCKGSLSTGE
                     YTKGTVDIAKSDKDFVIGFIAQRDMGGRDEGYDWLIMTPGVGLDDKGDALGQQYRTVDD
                     VVSTGSDIIIVGRGLFAKGRDAKVEGERYRKAGWEAYLRRCGQQN"
     rep_origin      complement(5335..5790)
                     /direction=LEFT
                     /label=f1 ori
                     /note="f1 bacteriophage origin of replication; arrow
                     indicates direction of (+) strand synthesis"
     primer_bind     complement(5472..5493)
                     /label=F1ori-F
                     /note="F1 origin, forward primer"
     primer_bind     5684..5703
                     /label=F1ori-R
                     /note="F1 origin, reverse primer"
ORIGIN
        1 gaaaggggga tgtgctgcaa ggcgattaag ttgggtaacg ccagggtttt cccagtcacg
       61 acgttgtaaa acgacggcca gtgagcgcgc gtaatacgac tcactatagg gcgaattggg
      121 taccatagct tcaaaatgtt tctactcctt ttttactctt ccagattttc tcggactccg
      181 cgcatcgccg taccacttca aaacacccaa gcacagcata ctaaatttcc cctctttctt
      241 cctctagggt gtcgttaatt acccgtacta aaggtttgga aaagaaaaaa gagaccgcct
      301 cgtttctttt tcttcgtcga aaaaggcaat aaaaattttt atcacgtttc tttttcttga
      361 aaattttttt tttgattttt ttctctttcg atgacctccc attgatattt aagttaataa
      421 acggtcttca atttctcaag tttcagtttc atttttcttg ttctattaca acttttttta
      481 cttcttgctc attagaaaga aagcatagca atctaatcta agttttctag aactagtatg
      541 gactacaagg acgacgatga caagatggct tctaacttta ctcagttcgt tctcgtcgac
      601 aatggcggaa ctggcgacgt gactgtcgcc ccaagcaact tcgctaacgg ggtcgctgaa
      661 tggatcagct ctaactcgcg atcacaggct tacaaagtaa cctgtagcgt tcgtcagagc
      721 tctgcgcaga atcgcaaata caccatcaaa gtcgaggtgc ctaaagtggc aacccagact
      781 gttggtggtg aagagcttcc tgtagccgga tggagatctt acttaaatat ggaactaacc
      841 attccaattt tcgccacgaa ttccgactgc gagcttattg ttaaggcaat gcaaggtctc
      901 ctaaaagatg gaaacccgat tccctcggcc atcgcggcca actccggcat ctactagatt
      961 agttatgtca cgcttacatt cacgccctcc ccccacatcc gctctaaccg aaaaggaagg
     1021 agttagacaa cctgaagtct aggtccctat ttattttttt atagttatgt tagtattaag
     1081 aacgttattt atatttcaaa tttttctttt ttttctgtac agacgcgtgt acgcatgtaa
     1141 cattatactg aaaaccttgc ttgagaaggt tttgggacgc tcgaaggctt taatttgcca
     1201 gcttttgttc cctttagtga gggttaattg cgcgcttggc gtaatcatgg tcatagctgt
     1261 ttcctgtgtg aaattgttat ccgctcacaa ttccacacaa catacgagcc ggaagcataa
     1321 agtgtaaagc ctggggtgcc taatgagtga gctaactcac attaattgcg ttgcgctcac
     1381 tgcccgcttt ccagtcggga aacctgtcgt gccagctgca ttaatgaatc ggccaacgcg
     1441 cggggagagg cggtttgcgt attgggcgct cttccgcttc ctcgctcact gactcgctgc
     1501 gctcggtcgt tcggctgcgg cgagcggtat cagctcactc aaaggcggta atacggttat
     1561 ccacagaatc aggggataac gcaggaaaga acatgtgagc aaaaggccag caaaaggcca
     1621 ggaaccgtaa aaaggccgcg ttgctggcgt ttttccatag gctccgcccc cctgacgagc
     1681 atcacaaaaa tcgacgctca agtcagaggt ggcgaaaccc gacaggacta taaagatacc
     1741 aggcgtttcc ccctggaagc tccctcgtgc gctctcctgt tccgaccctg ccgcttaccg
     1801 gatacctgtc cgcctttctc ccttcgggaa gcgtggcgct ttctcatagc tcacgctgta
     1861 ggtatctcag ttcggtgtag gtcgttcgct ccaagctggg ctgtgtgcac gaaccccccg
     1921 ttcagcccga ccgctgcgcc ttatccggta actatcgtct tgagtccaac ccggtaagac
     1981 acgacttatc gccactggca gcagccactg gtaacaggat tagcagagcg aggtatgtag
     2041 gcggtgctac agagttcttg aagtggtggc ctaactacgg ctacactaga agaacagtat
     2101 ttggtatctg cgctctgctg aagccagtta ccttcggaaa aagagttggt agctcttgat
     2161 ccggcaaaca aaccaccgct ggtagcggtg gtttttttgt ttgcaagcag cagattacgc
     2221 gcagaaaaaa aggatctcaa gaagatcctt tgatcttttc tacggggtct gacgctcagt
     2281 ggaacgaaaa ctcacgttaa gggattttgg tcatgagatt atcaaaaagg atcttcacct
     2341 agatcctttt aaattaaaaa tgaagtttta aatcaatcta aagtatatat gagtaaactt
     2401 ggtctgacag ttaccaatgc ttaatcagtg aggcacctat ctcagcgatc tgtctatttc
     2461 gttcatccat agttgcctga ctccccgtcg tgtagataac tacgatacgg gagggcttac
     2521 catctggccc cagtgctgca atgataccgc gagacccacg ctcaccggct ccagatttat
     2581 cagcaataaa ccagccagcc ggaagggccg agcgcagaag tggtcctgca actttatccg
     2641 cctccatcca gtctattaat tgttgccggg aagctagagt aagtagttcg ccagttaata
     2701 gtttgcgcaa cgttgttgcc attgctacag gcatcgtggt gtcacgctcg tcgtttggta
     2761 tggcttcatt cagctccggt tcccaacgat caaggcgagt tacatgatcc cccatgttgt
     2821 gcaaaaaagc ggttagctcc ttcggtcctc cgatcgttgt cagaagtaag ttggccgcag
     2881 tgttatcact catggttatg gcagcactgc ataattctct tactgtcatg ccatccgtaa
     2941 gatgcttttc tgtgactggt gagtactcaa ccaagtcatt ctgagaatag tgtatgcggc
     3001 gaccgagttg ctcttgcccg gcgtcaatac gggataatac cgcgccacat agcagaactt
     3061 taaaagtgct catcattgga aaacgttctt cggggcgaaa actctcaagg atcttaccgc
     3121 tgttgagatc cagttcgatg taacccactc gtgcacccaa ctgatcttca gcatctttta
     3181 ctttcaccag cgtttctggg tgagcaaaaa caggaaggca aaatgccgca aaaaagggaa
     3241 taagggcgac acggaaatgt tgaatactca tactcttcct ttttcaatat tattgaagca
     3301 tttatcaggg ttattgtctc atgagcggat acatatttga atgtatttag aaaaataaac
     3361 aaataggggt tccgcgcaca tttccccgaa aagtgccacc tgggtccttt tcatcacgtg
     3421 ctataaaaat aattataatt taaatttttt aatataaata tataaattaa aaatagaaag
     3481 taaaaaaaga aattaaagaa aaaatagttt ttgttttccg aagatgtaaa agactctagg
     3541 gggatcgcca acaaatacta ccttttatct tgctcttcct gctctcaggt attaatgccg
     3601 aattgtttca tcttgtctgt gtagaagacc acacacgaaa atcctgtgat tttacatttt
     3661 acttatcgtt aatcgaatgt atatctattt aatctgcttt tcttgtctaa taaatatata
     3721 tgtaaagtac gctttttgtt gaaatttttt aaacctttgt ttattttttt ttcttcattc
     3781 cgtaactctt ctaccttctt tatttacttt ctaaaatcca aatacaaaac ataaaaataa
     3841 ataaacacag agtaaattcc caaattattc catcattaaa agatacgagg cgcgtgtaag
     3901 ttacaggcaa gcgatccgtc taagaaacca ttattatcat gacattaacc tataaaaata
     3961 ggcgtatcac gaggcccttt cgtcgaattc gcgcgtttcg gtgatgacgg tgaaaacctc
     4021 tgacacatgc agctcccgga gatctcggtc acagcttgtc tgtaagcgga tgccgggagc
     4081 agacaagccc gtcagggcgc gtcagcgggt gttggcgggt gtcggggctg gcttaactat
     4141 gcggcatcag agcagattgt accgagagtg caccatacca ccttttcaat tcatcatttt
     4201 ttttttattc ttttttttga tttcggtttc cttgaaattt ttttgattcg gtaatctccg
     4261 aacagaagga agaacgaagg aaggagcaca gacttagatt ggtatatata cgcatatgta
     4321 gtgttgaaga aacatgaaat tgcccagtat tcttaaccca actgcacaga acaaaaacct
     4381 gcaggaaacg aagataaatc atgtcgaaag ctacatataa ggaacgtgct gctactcatc
     4441 ctagtcctgt tgctgccaag ctatttaata tcatgcacga aaagcaaaca aacttgtgtg
     4501 cttcattgga tgttcgtacc accaaggaat tactggagtt agttgaagca ttaggtccca
     4561 aaatttgttt actaaaaaca catgtggata tcttgactga tttttccatg gagggcacag
     4621 ttaagccgct aaaggcatta tccgccaagt acaatttttt actcttcgaa gacagaaaat
     4681 ttgctgacat tggtaataca gtcaaattgc agtactctgc gggtgtatac agaatagcag
     4741 aatgggcaga cattacgaat gcacacggtg tggtgggccc aggtattgtt agcggtttga
     4801 agcaggcggc agaagaagta acaaaggaac ctagaggcct tttgatgtta gcagaattgt
     4861 catgcaaggg ctccctatct actggagaat atactaaggg tactgttgac attgcgaaga
     4921 gcgacaaaga ttttgttatc ggctttattg ctcaaagaga catgggtgga agagatgaag
     4981 gttacgattg gttgattatg acacccggtg tgggtttaga tgacaagggt gatgcattgg
     5041 gtcaacagta tagaaccgtg gatgatgtgg tctctacagg atctgacatt attattgttg
     5101 gaagaggact atttgcaaag ggaagggatg ctaaggtaga gggtgaacgt tacagaaaag
     5161 caggctggga agcatatttg agaagatgcg gccagcaaaa ctaaaaaact gtattataag
     5221 taaatgcatg tatactaaac tcacaaatta gagcttcaat ttaattatat cagttattac
     5281 cctatgcggt gtgaaatacc gcacagatgc gtaaggagaa aataccgcat caggaaattg
     5341 taagcgttaa tattttgtta aaattcgcgt taaatttttg ttaaatcagc tcatttttta
     5401 accaataggc cgaaatcggc aaaatccctt ataaatcaaa agaatagacc gagatagggt
     5461 tgagtgttgt tccagtttgg aacaagagtc cactattaaa gaacgtggac tccaacgtca
     5521 aaggnnnnnn nnnnnnnnnn nnnnnnnnnn nnnnnnnnnn nnnnnnnnnn nnntnnnnnn
     5581 nnnnnnnnnn nnnnnnnnnn nnnnnnnnnn nnnnnnnnnn nnnnnnnnnn nnnnnnnnnn
     5641 nnnnnnnnnn nnnnnnnnnn nnnnngnnnn nnnnnnnnnn nnnnnnnnnn nnnnnnnnnn
     5701 nnnnnnnnnn nnnnnnnnnn nnnnnnnnnn nnnnnnnnnn nnnnnnnnnn nnnnnnnnnn
     5761 nnnnnnnnnn nnnnnnnnnn nnnnnnnnnn ccattcgcca ttcaggctgc gcaactgttg
     5821 ggaagggcga tcggtgcggg cctcttcgct attacgccag ctggc
//
